>Addgene plasmid #157560 | pD649-HAsp-PXDN(Trunc3)-COMP5AP-AviTag-9xHis | depositor full sequence | sequence record 304229 | Full Sequence
TTTCAATATTATTGAAGCATTTATCAGGGTTATTGTCTCATGAGCGGATACATATTTGAATGTATTTAGA
AAAATAAACAAATAGGGGTCAGTGTTACAACCAATTAACCAATTCTGAACATTATCGCGAGCCCATTTAT
ACCTGAATATGGCTCATAACACCCCTTGCTCATGACCAAAATCCCTTAACGTGAGTTACGCGCGCGTCGT
TCCACTGAGCGTCAGACCCCGTAGAAAAGATCAAAGGATCTTCTTGAGATCCTTTTTTTCTGCGCGTAAT
CTGCTGCTTGCAAACAAAAAAACCACCGCTACCAGCGGTGGTTTGTTTGCCGGATCAAGAGCTACCAACT
CTTTTTCCGAAGGTAACTGGCTTCAGCAGAGCGCAGATACCAAATACTGTTCTTCTAGTGTAGCCGTAGT
TAGCCCACCACTTCAAGAACTCTGTAGCACCGCCTACATACCTCGCTCTGCTAATCCTGTTACCAGTGGC
TGCTGCCAGTGGCGATAAGTCGTGTCTTACCGGGTTGGACTCAAGACGATAGTTACCGGATAAGGCGCAG
CGGTCGGGCTGAACGGGGGGTTCGTGCACACAGCCCAGCTTGGAGCGAACGACCTACACCGAACTGAGAT
ACCTACAGCGTGAGCTATGAGAAAGCGCCACGCTTCCCGAAGGGAGAAAGGCGGACAGGTATCCGGTAAG
CGGCAGGGTCGGAACAGGAGAGCGCACGAGGGAGCTTCCAGGGGGAAACGCCTGGTATCTTTATAGTCCT
GTCGGGTTTCGCCACCTCTGACTTGAGCGTCGATTTTTGTGATGCTCGTCAGGGGGGCGGAGCCTATGGA
AAAACGCCAGCAACGCGGCCTTTTTACGGTTCCTGGCCTTTTGCTGGCCTTTTGCTCACATGTTCTTTCC
TGCGTTATCCCCTGATTCTGTGGATAACCGTATTACCGCCTTTGAGTGAGCTGATACCGCTCGCCGCAGC
CGAACGACCGAGCGCAGCGAGTCAGTGAGCGAGGAAGCGGAAGGCGAGAGTAGGGAACTGCCAGGCATCA
AACTAAGCAGAAGGCCCCTGACGGATGGCCTTTTTGCGTTTCTACAAACTCTTTCTGTGTTGTAAAACGA
CGGCCAGTCTTAAGCTCGGGCCCCCTGGGCGGTTCTGATAACGAGTAATCGTTAATCCGCAAATAACGTA
AAAACCCGCTTCGGCGGGTTTTTTTATGGGGGGAGTTTAGGGAAAGAGCATTTGTCAGAATATTTAAGGG
CGCCTGTCACTTTGCTTGATATATGAGAATTATTTAACCTTATAAATGAGAAAAAAGCAACGCACTTTAA
ATAAGATACGTTGCTTTTTCGATTGATGAACACCTATAATTAAACTATTCATCTATTATTTATGATTTTT
TGTATATACAATATTTCTAGTTTGTTAAAGAGAATTAAGAAAATAAATCTCGAAAATAATAAAGGGAAAA
TCAGTTTTTGATATCAAAATTATACATGTCAACGATAATACAAAATATAATACAAACTATAAGATGTTAT
CAGTATTTATTATCATTTAGAATAAATTTTGTGTCGCCCTTAATTGTGAGCGGATAACAATTACGAGCTT
CATGCACAGTGGCGTTGACTCAATATTGGCCATTAGCCATATTATTCATTGGTTATATAGCATAAATCAA
TATTGGCTATTGGCCATTGCATACGTTGTATCTATATCATAATATGTACATTTATATTGGCTCATGTCCA
ATATGACCGCCATGTTGGCATTGATTATTGACTAGTTATTAATAGTAATCAATTACGGGGTCATTAGTTC
ATAGCCCATATATGGAGTTCCGCGTTACATAACTTACGGTAAATGGCCCGCCTGGCTGACCGCCCAACGA
CCCCCGCCCATTGACGTCAATAATGACGTATGTTCCCATAGTAACGCCAATAGGGACTTTCCATTGACGT
CAATGGGTGGAGTATTTACGGTAAACTGCCCACTTGGCAGTACATCAAGTGTATCATATGCCAAGTACGC
CCCCTATTGACGTCAATGACGGTAAATGGCCCGCCTGGCATTATGCCCAGTACATGACCTTATGGGACTT
TCCTACTTGGCAGTACATCTACGTATTAGTCATCGCTATTACCATGGTGATGCGGTTTTGGCAGTACATC
AATGGGCGTGGATAGCGGTTTGACTCACGGGGATTTCCAAGTCTCCACCCCATTGACGTCAATGGGAGTT
TGTTTTGGCACCAAAATCAACGGGACTTTCCAAAATGTCGTAACAACTCCGCCCCATTGACGCAAATGGG
CGGTAGGCGTGTACGGTGGGAGGTCTATATAAGCAGAGCTCGTTTAGTGAACCGTCAGATCGCCTGGAGA
CGCCATCCACGCTGTTTTGACCTCCATAGAAGACACCGGGACCGATCCAGCCTCCGCGGCCGGGAACGGT
GCATTGGAACGCGGATTCCCCGTGCCAAGAGTGACGTAAGTACCGCCTATAGAGTCTATAGGCCCACCCC
CTTGGCTTCGTTAGAACGCGGCTACAATTAATACATAACCTTATGTATCATACACATACGATTTAGGTGA
CACTATAGAATAACATCCACTTTGCCTTTCTCTCCACAGGTGTCCACTCCCAGGTCCAACTGCACCTCGG
TTCTATCGAAAACGCGCCTGCTAGCGCCACCATGAAGACCATCATTGCCCTGAGCTACATCTTCTGCCTG
GTGTTCGCTGCGGCCGCCGTTAATGTGCCTGACGTGTCCAGAAACGGCGACCCTTTTGTGGCCACCAGCA
TCGTGGAAGCCATTGCCACAGTGGACCGGGCCATCAACAGCACCAGAACACACCTGTTCGACAGCCGGCC
TAGAAGCCCCAATGATCTGCTGGCCCTGTTCAGATACCCTCGGGACCCTTACACAGTGGAACAGGCCAGA
GCCGGCGAGATCTTCGAGAGAACACTGCAGCTGATCCAAGAGCACGTGCAGCACGGCCTGATGGTGGATC
TGAATGGCACCAGCTACCACTACAACGACCTGGTGTCCCCACAGTACCTGAACCTGATCGCCAATCTGAG
CGGCTGCACAGCCCACAGAAGAGTGAACAACTGCAGCGACATGTGCTTCCACCAGAAGTACAGAACCCAC
GACGGCACCTGTAACAACCTGCAGCACCCTATGTGGGGCGCCAGCCTGACAGCCTTTGAGAGACTGCTGA
AGTCCGTGTACGAGAACGGCTTCAACACCCCTCGGGGCATCAACCCTCACCGGCTGTATAATGGACACGC
CCTGCCTATGCCTCGGCTGGTGTCTACAACACTGATCGGCACCGAGACAGTGACCCCTGACGAGCAGTTT
ACCCACATGCTGATGCAGTGGGGCCAGTTCCTGGACCACGATCTGGATTCTACAGTGGTGGCCCTGAGCC
AGGCCAGATTTTCTGATGGCCAGCACTGCAGCAACGTGTGCAGCAATGACCCTCCTTGCTTCAGCGTGAT
GATCCCTCCTAACGACAGCAGAGCCAGATCCGGCGCCAGATGCATGTTCTTTGTGCGGAGCAGCCCTGTG
TGTGGCAGCGGCATGACAAGCCTGCTGATGAACAGCGTGTACCCCAGAGAGCAGATCAACCAGCTGACCT
CCTACATCGACGCCTCCAACGTGTACGGCAGCACAGAGCACGAGGCCCGCTCTATTAGAGATCTGGCCTC
TCACAGAGGCCTGCTGAGACAGGGAATCGTGCAGAGAAGCGGCAAGCCCCTGCTGCCTTTTGCTACCGGA
CCTCCAACCGAGTGCATGCGGGATGAGAACGAGAGCCCCATTCCTTGCTTTCTGGCCGGCGACCACAGAG
CCAATGAACAGCTGGGCCTGACCAGCATGCACACCCTGTGGTTCAGAGAGCACAACCGGATCGCCACCGA
GCTGCTGAAGCTGAACCCTCACTGGGACGGCGACACCATCTACTACGAGACACGGAAGATCGTGGGCGCC
GAGATCCAGCACATCACCTATCAGCACTGGCTGCCCAAGATCCTGGGCGAAGTGGGAATGAGAACCCTGG
GCGAGTACCACGGCTACGACCCTGGAATCAACGCCGGCATCTTCAACGCCTTTGCCACCGCCGCCTTCAG
ATTCGGCCACACACTGGTCAACCCTCTGCTGTACAGACTGGACGAGAACTTCCAGCCTATCGCTCAGGAC
CATCTGCCTCTGCACAAGGCTTTCTTCAGCCCCTTCCGGATCGTGAACGAAGGCGGCATTGACCCACTGC
TGAGAGGCCTGTTTGGAGTGGCCGGCAAGATGAGAGTGCCTAGCCAGCTGCTCAATACCGAGCTGACCGA
GCGGCTGTTTAGCATGGCCCATACAGTGGCTCTGGACCTGGCCGCCATCAATATCCAGAGAGGCAGAGAT
CACGGCATCCCTCCATACCACGACTACCGGGTGTACTGCAATCTGTCCGCCGCTCACACCTTCGAGGACC
TGAAGAACGAGATCAAGAACCCCGAGATCCGCGAGAAGCTGAAGCGGCTGTATGGCTCTACCCTGAACAT
CGATCTGTTCCCCGCTCTGGTGGTGGAAGATCTGGTGCCTGGAAGCAGACTGGGCCCCACACTGATGTGT
CTGCTGAGCACCCAGTTCAAGCGGCTGAGAGATGGCGACCGGCTTTGGTACGAAAACCCCGGTGTCTTTA
GCCCCGCTCAGCTGACCCAGATCAAGCAGACCAGCCTGGCCAGAATCCTGTGCGACAACGCCGACAACAT
CACCAGAGTGCAGAGCGACGTGTTCAGAGTGGCCGAGTTTCCTCACGGCTATGGCAGCTGTGACGAGATC
CCCAGAGTGGACCTGAGAGTGTGGCAGGACTGCTGCGAGGACTGCAGAACCAGAGGCCAGTTCAATGCCT
TCAGCTATCACTTCCGGGGCAGAAGAAGCCTCGAGTTCAGCTACCAAGAGGACAAGCCCACCAAGAAAAC
CCGGCCTCGGAAGATCCCAAGCGTTGGCAGACAAGGCGAGCACCTGAGCAATAGCACCAGCGCCTTCTCC
ACCAGATCCGATGCCAGCGGCACCAACGACTTCCGCGAGTTCGTGCTGGAAATGCAGAAAACCATCACCG
ACCTGCGGACCCAGATTAAGAAGCTGGAAAGCCGCCTGAGCACCACCGAGTGTGTTGATGCTGGCGGAGA
GAGCCACGCCAACAACACCAAGTGGAAGAAGGACGCCTGCACCATCTGCGAGTGCAAGGATGGCCAAGTG
ACCTGCTTTGTGGAAGCCTGTCCTCCTGCCACTTGTGCCGTGCCTGTGAATATCCCTGGCGCCTGCTGTC
CTGTGTGCCTGCAGAAAAGAGCCGAGGAAAAGCCTGGCGCGCCGGAAGATCAAGTTGATCCAAGATTGAT
TGATGGCAAGGGCGGATCTCTGGAGGTGCTGTTCCAGGGACCAGGCGGAAGCGGCAATCCCGGCGGCGAT
CTGGCCCCCCAGATGCTGCGCGAGCTGCAGGAGACCAATGCCGCCCTGCAGGACGTGCGCGAGCTGCTGC
GCCACCGCGTGAAGGAGATCACCTTCCTGAAGAACACCGTGATGGAGTGCGACGCCTGCGGTATGCAGCC
CTCTAGAGGCTCCGGCTCCATCATCCCAGTTGAGGAGGAGAACCCGGACTTCTGGAACCGCGAGGCAGCC
GAGGCCCTGGGTGCCGCCAAGAAGCTGCAGCCTGCACAGACAGCCGCCAAGAACCTCATCATCTTCCTGG
GCGATGGGATGGGGGTGTCTACGGTGACAGCTGCCAGGATCCTAAAAGGGCAGAAGAAGGACAAACTGGG
GCCTGAGATACCCCTGGCCATGGACCGCTTCCCATATGTGGCTCTGTCCAAGACATACAATGTAGACAAA
CATGTGCCAGACAGTGGAGCCACAGCCACGGCCTACCTGTGCGGGGTCAAGGGCAACTTCCAGACCATTG
GCTTGAGTGCAGCCGCCCGCTTTAACCAGTGCAACACGACACGCGGCAACGAGGTCATCTCCGTGATGAA
TCGGGCCAAGAAAGCAGGGAAGTCAGTGGGAGTGGTAACCACCACACGAGTGCAGCACGCCTCGCCAGCC
GGCACCTACGCCCACACGGTGAACCGCAACTGGTACTCGGACGCCGACGTGCCTGCCTCGGCCCGCCAGG
AGGGGTGCCAGGACATCGCTACGCAGCTCATCTCCAACATGGACATTGACGTGATCCTAGGTGGAGGCCG
AAAGTACATGTTTCGCATGGGAACCCCAGACCCTGAGTACCCAGATGACTACAGCCAAGGTGGGACCAGG
CTGGACGGGAAGAATCTGGTGCAGGAATGGCTGGCGAAGCGCCAGGGTGCCCGGTATGTGTGGAACCGCA
CTGAGCTCATGCAGGCTTCCCTGGACCCGTCTGTGACCCATCTCATGGGTCTCTTTGAGCCTGGAGACAT
GAAATACGAGATCCACCGAGACTCCACACTGGACCCCTCCCTGATGGAGATGACAGAGGCTGCCCTGCGC
CTGCTGAGCAGGAACCCCCGCGGCTTCTTCCTCTTCGTGGAGGGTGGTCGCATCGACCATGGTCATCATG
AAAGCAGGGCTTACCGGGCACTGACTGAGACGATCATGTTCGACGACGCCATTGAGAGGGCGGGCCAGCT
CACCAGCGAGGAGGACACGCTGAGCCTCGTCACTGCCGACCACTCCCACGTCTTCTCCTTCGGAGGCTAC
CCCCTGCGAGGGAGCTCCATCTTCGGGCTGGCCCCTGGCAAGGCCCGGGACAGGAAGGCCTACACGGTCC
TCCTATACGGAAACGGTCCAGGCTATGTGCTCAAGGACGGCGCCCGGCCGGATGTTACCGAGAGCGAGAG
CGGGAGCCCCGAGTATCGGCAGCAGTCAGCAGTGCCCCTGGACGAAGAGACCCACGCAGGCGAGGACGTG
GCGGTGTTCGCGCGCGGCCCGCAGGCGCACCTGGTTCACGGCGTGCAGGAGCAGACCTTCATAGCGCACG
TCATGGCCTTCGCCGCCTGCCTGGAGCCCTACACCGCCTGCGACCTGGCGCCCCCCGCCGGCACCACCGA
CGCCGCGCACCCGGGTGGCGGAGGACTGAACGACATCTTCGAGGCTCAGAAAATCGAATGGCACGAACAT
CACCATCACCATCACCATCACCATTAAGGCCGGCCTGTAGTCACTGGCACAACGCGTTACCCGGTAAGCC
AATCGGGTATACACGGTCGTCATACTGCAGACAGGGTTCTTCTACTTTGCAAGATAGTCTTGAGTAGTAA
AATAAATAGATAGAGAAAATCAGCCTCGACTGTGCCTTCTAGTTGCCAGCCATCTGTTGTTTGCCCCTCC
CCCGTGCCTTCCTTGACCCTGGAAGGTGCCACTCCCACTGTCCTTTCCTAATAAAATGAGGAAATTGCAT
CACAACACTCAACCCTATCTCGGTCTATTCTTTTGATTTATAAGGGATTTTGCCGATTTCGGCCTATTGG
TTAAAAAATGAGCTGATTTAACAAAAATTTAACGCGAATTAATTCTGTGGAATGTGTGTCAGTTAGGGTG
TGGAAAGTCCCCAGGCTCCCCAGCAGGCAGAAGTATGCAAAGCATGCATCTCAATTAGTCAGCAACCAGG
TGTGGAAAGTCCCCAGGCTCCCCAGCAGGCAGAAGTATGCAAAGCATGCATCTCAATTAGTCAGCAACCA
TAGTCCCGCCCCTAACTCCGCCCATCCCGCCCCTAACTCCGCCCAGTTCCGCCCATTCTCCGCCCCATGG
CTGACTAATTTTTTTTATTTATGCAGAGGCCGAGGCCGCCTCTGCCTCTGAGCTATTCCAGAAGTAGTGA
GGAGGCTTTTTTGGAGGCCTAGGCTTTTGCAAAAAGCTCCCGGGAGCTTGTATATCCATTTTCGGATCTG
ATCAGCACGTGTTGACAATTAATCATCGGCATAGTATATCGGCATAGTATAATACGACAAGGTGAGGAAC
TAAACCATGACCGAGTACAAGCCCACGGTGCGCCTCGCCACCCGCGACGACGTCCCCAGGGCCGTACGCA
CCCTCGCCGCCGCGTTCGCCGACTACCCCGCCACGCGCCACACCGTCGATCCGGACCGCCACATCGAGCG
GGTCACCGAGCTGCAAGAACTCTTCCTCACGCGCGTCGGGCTCGACATCGGCAAGGTGTGGGTCGCGGAC
GACGGCGCCGCGGTGGCGGTCTGGACCACGCCGGAGAGCGTCGAAGCGGGGGCGGTGTTCGCCGAGATCG
GCCCGCGCATGGCCGAGTTGAGCGGTTCCCGGCTGGCCGCGCAGCAACAGATGGAAGGCCTCCTGGCGCC
GCACCGGCCCAAGGAGCCCGCGTGGTTCCTGGCCACCGTCGGCGTCTCGCCCGACCACCAGGGCAAGGGT
CTGGGCAGCGCCGTCGTGCTCCCCGGAGTGGAGGCGGCCGAGCGCGCCGGGGTGCCCGCCTTCCTGGAGA
CATCCGCGCCCCGCAACCTCCCCTTCTACGAGCGGCTCGGCTTCACCGTCACCGCCGACGTCGAGGTGCC
CGAAGGACCGCGCACCTGGTGCATGACCCGCAAGCCCGGTGCCTGACACGTGCTACGAGATTTCGATTCC
ACCGCCGCCTTCTATGAAAGGTTGGGCTTCGGAATCGTTTTCCGGGACGCCGGCTGGATGATCCTCCAGC
GCGGGGATCTCATGCTGGAGTTCTTCGCCCACCCCAACTTGTTTATTGCAGCTTATAATGGTTACAAATA
AAGCAATAGCATCACAAATTTCACAAATAAAGCATTTTTTTCACTGCATTCTAGTTGTGGTTTGTCCAAA
CTCATCAATGTATCTTATCATGTCTGTATACCGTCGACCTCTAGCTAGAGCTTGGCGTAATCATGGTCAT
TACCAATGCTTAATCAGTGAGGCACCTATCTCAGCGATCTGTCTATTTCGTTCATCCATAGTTGCCTGAC
TCCCCGTCGTGTAGATAACTACGATACGGGAGGGCTTACCATCTGGCCCCAGCGCTGCGATGATACCGCG
AGAACCACGCTCACCGGCTCCGGATTTATCAGCAATAAACCAGCCAGCCGGAAGGGCCGAGCGCAGAAGT
GGTCCTGCAACTTTATCCGCCTCCATCCAGTCTATTAATTGTTGCCGGGAAGCTAGAGTAAGTAGTTCGC
CAGTTAATAGTTTGCGCAACGTTGTTGCCATCGCTACAGGCATCGTGGTGTCACGCTCGTCGTTTGGTAT
GGCTTCATTCAGCTCCGGTTCCCAACGATCAAGGCGAGTTACATGATCCCCCATGTTGTGCAAAAAAGCG
GTTAGCTCCTTCGGTCCTCCGATCGTTGTCAGAAGTAAGTTGGCCGCAGTGTTATCACTCATGGTTATGG
CAGCACTGCATAATTCTCTTACTGTCATGCCATCCGTAAGATGCTTTTCTGTGACTGGTGAGTACTCAAC
CAAGTCATTCTGAGAATAGTGTATGCGGCGACCGAGTTGCTCTTGCCCGGCGTCAATACGGGATAATACC
GCGCCACATAGCAGAACTTTAAAAGTGCTCATCATTGGAAAACGTTCTTCGGGGCGAAAACTCTCAAGGA
TCTTACCGCTGTTGAGATCCAGTTCGATGTAACCCACTCGTGCACCCAACTGATCTTCAGCATCTTTTAC
TTTCACCAGCGTTTCTGGGTGAGCAAAAACAGGAAGGCAAAATGCCGCAAAAAAGGGAATAAGGGCGACA
CGGAAATGTTGAATACTCATATTCTTCCTT
Features (pLannotate 1.2.2; 24 found; start..end, strand, type, name):
    119..143     -  CDS            KanR (fragment): aminoglycoside phosphotransferase; aph(3')-Ia; confers resistance to kanamycin
    254..842     +  rep_origin     ori: high-copy-number ColE1/pMB1/pBR322/pUC origin of replication
   1067..1084    +  terminator     rrnB T2 terminator (fragment): transcription terminator T2 from the E. coli rrnB gene
   1109..1128    -  CDS            lacZα (fragment): LacZα fragment of β-galactosidase; lacZ fragment
   1584..1600    +  protein_bind   lac operator: The lac repressor binds to the lac operator to inhibit transcription in E. coli. This inhibition can be relieved by adding lactose or isopropyl-β-D-thiogalactopyranoside (IPTG). lac repressor encoded by lacI
   1843..2146    +  enhancer       CMV enhancer: human cytomegalovirus immediate early enhancer
   2147..2350    +  promoter       CMV promoter: human cytomegalovirus (CMV) immediate early promoter
   2486..2529    +  intron         CMV intron (fragment): modified intron A from human cytomegalovirus
   2581..2599    +  promoter       SP6 promoter: promoter for bacteriophage SP6 RNA polymerase
   2603..2640    +  CDS            IgH signal sequence (fragment): signal sequence from the mouse immunoglobulin heavy chain variable region
   2746..5355    +  CDS            PXDN (fragment): PXDN_HUMAN - Also known as KIAA0230, MG50, PRG2, VPO, VPO1. Experimental evidence at protein level: Swiss-Prot protein existence level 1. Displays low peroxidase activity and is likely to participate in H(2)O(2) metabolism and peroxidative reactions in the cardiovascular system. Plays a role in extracellular matrix formation. From Homo sapiens (Human).
   5452..5631    +  CDS            Comp (fragment): COMP_RAT - Experimental evidence at protein level: Swiss-Prot protein existence level 1. May play a role in the structural integrity of cartilage via its interaction with other extracellular matrix proteins such as the collagens and fibronectin. Can mediate the interaction of chondrocytes with the cartilage extracellular matrix through interaction with cell surface integrin receptors. Could play a role in the pathogenesis of osteoarthritis. Potent suppressor of apoptosis in both primary chondrocytes and transformed cells. Suppresses apoptosis by blocking the activation of caspase-3 and by indu
   5619..7071    +  CDS            SEAP (fragment): secreted alkaline phosphatase from human placenta The natural enzyme has a C-terminal transmembrane sequence that is replaced by a GPI anchor.
   7096..7137    +  CDS            AviTag™ (fragment): peptide tag that allows for enzymatic biotinylation
   7141..7164    +  CDS            8xHis: 8xHis affinity tag
   7310..7421    +  polyA_signal   bGH poly(A) signal: bovine growth hormone polyadenylation signal
   7422..7530    +  rep_origin     f1 ori (fragment): f1 bacteriophage origin of replication; arrow indicates direction of (+) strand synthesis
   7544..7873    +  promoter       SV40 promoter: SV40 enhancer and early promoter
   7921..7968    +  promoter       EM7 promoter: synthetic bacterial promoter&nbsp
   7987..8586    +  CDS            PuroR (fragment): puromycin N-acetyltransferase; pac from Streptomyces; confers resistance to puromycin
   8596..8721    +  CDS            ble (fragment): BLE_KLEPN - Experimental evidence at protein level: Swiss-Prot protein existence level 1. Binding protein with a strong affinity to the bleomycin family of antibiotics. Binds to CL990; an antimitotic-antibiotic compound. From Klebsiella pneumoniae.
   8716..8837    +  polyA_signal   SV40 poly(A) signal: SV40 polyadenylation signal
   8890..9750    -  CDS            AmpR: β-lactamase; bla; confers resistance to ampicillin, carbenicillin, and related antibiotics
   9753..89      -  promoter       AmpR promoter (fragment) (across the origin): bla
