[The description below was written by a language model from this plasmid's Addgene catalogue record and pLannotate feature annotations shown in this document.]
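Description:
pD649-HAsp-PXDN(Trunc3)-COMP5AP-AviTag-9xHis is a mammalian expression plasmid of about 9.8 kb, built on the pD649 backbone, that produces a secreted, tagged fragment of the human peroxidasin (PXDN) extracellular region. It is maintained in E. coli at high copy through a ColE1/pUC-type origin and selected with ampicillin via a β-lactamase gene. A second cassette places a puromycin N-acetyltransferase gene under the SV40 early promoter and the bacterial EM7 promoter, followed by an SV40 polyadenylation signal, which could allow puromycin selection in mammalian cells. Small remnants of KanR, lacZα, ble and the f1 origin are annotated only as fragments. The depositor notes that some plasmids in this collection may carry an IS4-like transposase element upstream of the CMV promoter; none is annotated in this feature table.

Expression is driven by the CMV immediate-early enhancer and promoter, with a fragment of CMV intron A and an SP6 promoter downstream that could support in vitro transcription, and it ends at a bGH polyadenylation signal. The name indicates an HA signal peptide, although the automated annotation labels a short stretch at that position as an immunoglobulin heavy-chain signal sequence fragment. The roughly 2.6 kb PXDN truncation ("Trunc3") sits between two retained restriction sites. It is fused at its C terminus to the coiled-coil region of rat cartilage oligomeric matrix protein, which pentamerises the fusion, then to human placental alkaline phosphatase as an enzymatic reporter. An AviTag for site-specific biotinylation and a polyhistidine tag for purification follow; the record names the latter 9xHis, while the annotation calls 8xHis.

The multivalent, enzyme-labelled protein suits avidity-based binding assays. The associated study used such reagents to map extracellular interactions among human IgSF cell-surface proteins.
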