Addgene plasmid #157560: pD649-HAsp-PXDN(Trunc3)-COMP5AP-AviTag-9xHis
Purpose: Mammalian expression of cell-surface protein partial extracellular domain fused to COMP5AP-AviTag-9xHis. Protein is secreted from cells.
Depositing lab: Chris Garcia. Depositing organization: Stanford University. Publication: A Human IgSF Cell-Surface Interactome Reveals a Complex Network of Protein-Protein Interactions. Wojtowicz WM, Vielmetter J, Fernandes RA, Siepe DH, Eastman CL, Chisholm GB, Cox S, Klock H, Anderson PW, Rue SM, Miller JJ, Glaser SM, Bragstad ML, Vance J, Lam AW, Lesley SA, Zinn K, Garcia KC. Cell. 2020 Aug 20;182(4):1027-1043.e17. doi: 10.1016/j.cell.2020.07.025. PubMed 32822567.
Backbone
  Vector backbone: pD649
  Backbone size w/o insert (bp): 7153
  Vector type: Mammalian Expression
Growth in bacteria
  Bacterial resistance: Ampicillin, 100 μg/mL
  Growth temperature: 37°C
  Growth strain: DH5alpha
  Copy number: High Copy
Gene/Insert
  Gene/Insert name: PXDN
  Species: H. sapiens (human)
  Insert size (bp): 2607
  Entrez Gene: PXDN (a.k.a. ASGD7, COPOA, D2S448, D2S448E, MG50, PRG2, PXN, VPO, hsPxd01)
  Promoter: CMV/SP6
  Tag / fusion protein: COMP5AP-AviTag-9xHis (C terminal on backbone)
  Cloning method: Restriction Enzyme; 5′ cloning site GCGGCCGC (not destroyed); 3′ cloning site GGCGCGCC (not destroyed)
  Sequencing primers: 5′ ATTTAGGTGACACTATAG; 3′ CGTCGCACTCCATCACGGTG
Resource information
  A portion of this plasmid was derived from a plasmid made by: synthesis by ThermoFisher
Terms and licenses: Academic/Nonprofit Terms; Industry Terms: Not Available to Industry
Depositor comments: Some plasmids in this collection may have an IS4-like element ISVsa5 family transposase upstream of the CMV promoter.
How to cite: pD649-HAsp-PXDN(Trunc3)-COMP5AP-AviTag-9xHis was a gift from Chris Garcia (Addgene plasmid # 157560 ; http://n2t.net/addgene:157560 ; RRID:Addgene_157560)
