>Addgene plasmid #157560 | pD649-HAsp-PXDN(Trunc3)-COMP5AP-AviTag-9xHis | depositor partial sequence | sequence record 304230 | insert (extracellular domain truncation)
GTTAATGTGCCTGACGTGTCCAGAAACGGCGACCCTTTTGTGGCCACCAGCATCGTGGAAGCCATTGCCA
CAGTGGACCGGGCCATCAACAGCACCAGAACACACCTGTTCGACAGCCGGCCTAGAAGCCCCAATGATCT
GCTGGCCCTGTTCAGATACCCTCGGGACCCTTACACAGTGGAACAGGCCAGAGCCGGCGAGATCTTCGAG
AGAACACTGCAGCTGATCCAAGAGCACGTGCAGCACGGCCTGATGGTGGATCTGAATGGCACCAGCTACC
ACTACAACGACCTGGTGTCCCCACAGTACCTGAACCTGATCGCCAATCTGAGCGGCTGCACAGCCCACAG
AAGAGTGAACAACTGCAGCGACATGTGCTTCCACCAGAAGTACAGAACCCACGACGGCACCTGTAACAAC
CTGCAGCACCCTATGTGGGGCGCCAGCCTGACAGCCTTTGAGAGACTGCTGAAGTCCGTGTACGAGAACG
GCTTCAACACCCCTCGGGGCATCAACCCTCACCGGCTGTATAATGGACACGCCCTGCCTATGCCTCGGCT
GGTGTCTACAACACTGATCGGCACCGAGACAGTGACCCCTGACGAGCAGTTTACCCACATGCTGATGCAG
TGGGGCCAGTTCCTGGACCACGATCTGGATTCTACAGTGGTGGCCCTGAGCCAGGCCAGATTTTCTGATG
GCCAGCACTGCAGCAACGTGTGCAGCAATGACCCTCCTTGCTTCAGCGTGATGATCCCTCCTAACGACAG
CAGAGCCAGATCCGGCGCCAGATGCATGTTCTTTGTGCGGAGCAGCCCTGTGTGTGGCAGCGGCATGACA
AGCCTGCTGATGAACAGCGTGTACCCCAGAGAGCAGATCAACCAGCTGACCTCCTACATCGACGCCTCCA
ACGTGTACGGCAGCACAGAGCACGAGGCCCGCTCTATTAGAGATCTGGCCTCTCACAGAGGCCTGCTGAG
ACAGGGAATCGTGCAGAGAAGCGGCAAGCCCCTGCTGCCTTTTGCTACCGGACCTCCAACCGAGTGCATG
CGGGATGAGAACGAGAGCCCCATTCCTTGCTTTCTGGCCGGCGACCACAGAGCCAATGAACAGCTGGGCC
TGACCAGCATGCACACCCTGTGGTTCAGAGAGCACAACCGGATCGCCACCGAGCTGCTGAAGCTGAACCC
TCACTGGGACGGCGACACCATCTACTACGAGACACGGAAGATCGTGGGCGCCGAGATCCAGCACATCACC
TATCAGCACTGGCTGCCCAAGATCCTGGGCGAAGTGGGAATGAGAACCCTGGGCGAGTACCACGGCTACG
ACCCTGGAATCAACGCCGGCATCTTCAACGCCTTTGCCACCGCCGCCTTCAGATTCGGCCACACACTGGT
CAACCCTCTGCTGTACAGACTGGACGAGAACTTCCAGCCTATCGCTCAGGACCATCTGCCTCTGCACAAG
GCTTTCTTCAGCCCCTTCCGGATCGTGAACGAAGGCGGCATTGACCCACTGCTGAGAGGCCTGTTTGGAG
TGGCCGGCAAGATGAGAGTGCCTAGCCAGCTGCTCAATACCGAGCTGACCGAGCGGCTGTTTAGCATGGC
CCATACAGTGGCTCTGGACCTGGCCGCCATCAATATCCAGAGAGGCAGAGATCACGGCATCCCTCCATAC
CACGACTACCGGGTGTACTGCAATCTGTCCGCCGCTCACACCTTCGAGGACCTGAAGAACGAGATCAAGA
ACCCCGAGATCCGCGAGAAGCTGAAGCGGCTGTATGGCTCTACCCTGAACATCGATCTGTTCCCCGCTCT
GGTGGTGGAAGATCTGGTGCCTGGAAGCAGACTGGGCCCCACACTGATGTGTCTGCTGAGCACCCAGTTC
AAGCGGCTGAGAGATGGCGACCGGCTTTGGTACGAAAACCCCGGTGTCTTTAGCCCCGCTCAGCTGACCC
AGATCAAGCAGACCAGCCTGGCCAGAATCCTGTGCGACAACGCCGACAACATCACCAGAGTGCAGAGCGA
CGTGTTCAGAGTGGCCGAGTTTCCTCACGGCTATGGCAGCTGTGACGAGATCCCCAGAGTGGACCTGAGA
GTGTGGCAGGACTGCTGCGAGGACTGCAGAACCAGAGGCCAGTTCAATGCCTTCAGCTATCACTTCCGGG
GCAGAAGAAGCCTCGAGTTCAGCTACCAAGAGGACAAGCCCACCAAGAAAACCCGGCCTCGGAAGATCCC
AAGCGTTGGCAGACAAGGCGAGCACCTGAGCAATAGCACCAGCGCCTTCTCCACCAGATCCGATGCCAGC
GGCACCAACGACTTCCGCGAGTTCGTGCTGGAAATGCAGAAAACCATCACCGACCTGCGGACCCAGATTA
AGAAGCTGGAAAGCCGCCTGAGCACCACCGAGTGTGTTGATGCTGGCGGAGAGAGCCACGCCAACAACAC
CAAGTGGAAGAAGGACGCCTGCACCATCTGCGAGTGCAAGGATGGCCAAGTGACCTGCTTTGTGGAAGCC
TGTCCTCCTGCCACTTGTGCCGTGCCTGTGAATATCCCTGGCGCCTGCTGTCCTGTGTGCCTGCAGAAAA
GAGCCGAGGAAAAGCCT
